>Addgene plasmid #32507 | pCDNA3.1Xpress-BcrR1090A-HisB | addgene partial sequence | sequence record 42706 | CMV-F 5'-CGCAAATGGGCGGTAGGCGTG-3'
AGCTCNNNGGCTAACTAGAGAACCCACTGCTTACTGGCTTATCGAAATTAATACGACTCNNTATAGGGAG
ACCCAAGCTGGCTAGCGTTTAAACTTAAGCTTACCATGGGGGGTTCTCATCATCATCATCATCATGGTAT
GGCTAGCATGACTGGTGGACAGCAAATGGGTCGGGATCTGTACGACGATGACGATAAGGTACCTAAGGAT
CCAGTGTGGTGGAATTCGGTGGACCCGGTGGGCTTCGCGGAGGCGTGGAAGGCGCAGTTCCCGGACTCAG
AGCCCCCGCGCATGGAGCTGCGCTCAGTGGGCGACATCGAGCAGGAGCTGGAGCGCTGCAAGGCCTCCAT
TCGGCGCCTGGAGCAGGAGGTGAACCAGGAGCGCTTCCGCATGATCTACCTGCAGACGTTGCTGGCCAAG
GAAAAGAAGAGCTATGACCGGCAGCGATGGGGCTTCCGGCGCGCGGCGCAGGCCCCCGACGGCGCCTCCG
AGCCCCGAGCGTCCGCGTCGCGCCCGCAGCCAGCGCCCGCCGACGGAGCCGACCCGCCGCCCGCCGAGGA
GCCCGAGGCCCGGCCCGACGGCGAGGGTTCTCCGGGTAAGGCCAGGCCCGGGACCGCCCGCAGGCCCGGG
GCAGCCGCGTCGGGGGAACGGGACGACCGGGGACCCCCCGCCAGCGTGGCGGCGCTCAGGTCCAACTTCG
AGCGGATCCGCAAGGGCCATGGC
