>Addgene plasmid #32507 | pCDNA3.1Xpress-BcrR1090A-HisB | addgene partial sequence | sequence record 42707 | hBCR-R 5'-tgcgaagttggggtagaact-3'
TCACGGAAGTACAGCTTCAGCGTGCCTGCGATGGCGTTCACGTCCATCTCGCTCATCATCACCGACACAT
CCTTGTTATTGACGTCGAAGGCTGCCTTCAGTGCCTGGATGTCCGTGGCCACACCGGACACGGCGTAGAT
GCCCACCTCCTCCATGCCTCGGCGCTCGATCTCCTCCACGCACTGGCGCACGATGTAGGGCACCTTGGAC
CTCTCTCTCTTGGTGACCACAGCAATCTTGACTCCGAAGACCCCTGTCTGTTTTCGGGACGGCATCCTCT
TCAAGCTGAACTCCCTGCTGTTGAACTTGACCGAGAGCTTTACTTCGATCCCATTCATGGCGATGACGGT
GCGCTGCCAGTCTCTGTCCTGCAGGGCCTGCGGGTCCAGCTGGACCTGGCCCTTCCCCATGAGTCTGTCC
GTGCTCTCGCCGTCCTCCTTGGGGATCTTCGTCTTGTTGTAACACTTTTCATAGCACAGTATCCTCAGGG
TCTGGGAGCCCTCCAGCTCTATCTCAAATTCCTCGTTCCAGTTTGGCTCAGCTGTGTCCCTGTAGACGCG
CGTCTTTGCTTTATTCACAAAATACCCAAAGGAATCCACCTCCAGGGTGCAGTACAGATTTGAACTCTGC
TTAAATCCAGTGGCTGAGTGGACGATGACATTCAGAAACCCATAGAGCCCCGGAGACTCATCATCTTCCT
TATTGATGGTCAGCGGAATGCTGTGGACAGTCTGGAGTTTCACACACGAGTTGGTCAGCATCTGCAGCTC
CACGGATGTCAGGGAGAAGCTTCTGAAACACTTCTTCTGCTGCTCCCGGATGTTC
