[The description below was written by a language model from this plasmid's Addgene catalogue record.]
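Description:
pCDNA3.1Xpress-BcrR1090A-HisB is a mammalian expression plasmid built on the Invitrogen pcDNA3.1 backbone (about 5.4 kb without insert). It is propagated as a high-copy plasmid in E. coli under ampicillin selection, and it carries a neomycin resistance marker so that transfected mammalian cells can be selected with G418. No feature table accompanies the record, so the promoter and other regulatory elements are not explicitly listed. pcDNA3.1-family vectors conventionally drive the insert from the CMV immediate-early promoter, and the use of a T7 primer for 5′ sequencing is consistent with a T7 promoter site lying just upstream of the cloning region.

The payload is an approximately 3.7 kb BCR coding insert, cloned between EcoRI and XbaI, bearing an arginine-to-alanine substitution at residue 1090. The record lists an N-terminal "HISB" tag. Together with the "Xpress" in the plasmid name, this suggests the His-tag/Xpress-epitope leader of the pcDNA3.1/His B reading-frame variant, which would allow detection and affinity purification of the fusion protein, though the record does not spell out the tag composition. The species of the insert is not stated directly, but the linked gene entry and its aliases correspond to human BCR.

BCR is described in the associated publication as a Rac GTPase-activating protein, studied alongside its homolog Abr in macrophage function. The record does not state the purpose of the R1090A change. A substitution of an arginine in a GAP protein is commonly used to disable catalytic activity, so the construct is plausibly a GAP-deficient control for comparison with wild-type BCR in transfected cells.
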