Addgene plasmid #32507: pCDNA3.1Xpress-BcrR1090A-HisB
Depositing lab: John Groffen & Nora Heisterkamp. Depositing organization: Children's Hospital Los Angeles. Publication: Abr and Bcr, two homologous Rac GTPase-activating proteins, control multiple cellular functions of murine macrophages. Cho YJ, Cunnick JM, Yi SJ, Kaartinen V, Groffen J, Heisterkamp N. Mol Cell Biol. 2007 Feb;27(3):899-911. Epub 2006 Nov 20. 10.1128/MCB.00756-06 PubMed 17116687.
Backbone
  Vector backbone: pcDNA3.1
  Backbone manufacturer: Invitrogen
  Backbone size w/o insert (bp): 5400
  Vector type: Mammalian Expression
  Selectable markers: Neomycin (select with G418)
Growth in bacteria
  Bacterial resistance: Ampicillin, 100 μg/mL
  Growth temperature: 37°C
  Growth strain: DH5alpha
  Copy number: High Copy
Gene/Insert
  Gene/Insert name: BCR
  Insert size (bp): 3700
  Mutation: R 1090 to A
  Entrez Gene: BCR (a.k.a. ALL, BCR1, CML, D22S11, D22S662, PHL)
  Tag / fusion protein: HISB (N terminal on insert)
  Cloning method: Restriction Enzyme; 5′ cloning site EcoRI (unknown if destroyed); 3′ cloning site XbaI (unknown if destroyed)
  Sequencing primers: 5′ T7
Terms and licenses: Academic/Nonprofit Terms; Industry Terms: Not Available to Industry
How to cite: pCDNA3.1Xpress-BcrR1090A-HisB was a gift from John Groffen & Nora Heisterkamp (Addgene plasmid # 32507 ; http://n2t.net/addgene:32507 ; RRID:Addgene_32507)
